>Addgene plasmid #81831 | pDONR223_ZDHHC4_WT | addgene full sequence | sequence record 168687 | Addgene NGS Result
GGCAGTTCCCTACTCTCGCGTTAACGCTAGCATGGATGTTTTCCCAGTCACGACGTTGTAAAACGACGGC
CAGTCTTAAGCTCGGGCCCCAAATAATGATTTTATTTTGACTGATAGTGACCTGTTCGTTGCAACAAATT
GATGAGCAATGCTTTTTTATAATGCCAACTTTGTACAAAAAAGTTGGCACCATGGACTTTCTGGTCCTCT
TCTTGTTCTACCTGGCTTCGGTGCTGATGGGTCTTGTTCTTATCTGCGTCTGCTCGAAAACCCATAGCTT
GAAAGGCCTGGCCAGGGGAGGAGCACAGATATTTTCCTGTATAATTCCAGAATGTCTTCAGAGAGCCGTG
CATGGATTGCTTCATTACCTTTTCCATACGAGAAACCACACCTTCATTGTCCTGCACCTGGTCTTGCAAG
GGATGGTTTATACTGAGTACACCTGGGAAGTATTTGGCTACTGTCAGGAGCTGGAGTTGTCCTTGCATTA
CCTTCTTCTGCCCTATCTGCTGCTAGGTGTAAACCTGTTTTTTTTCACCCTGACTTGTGGAACCAATCCT
GGCATTATAACAAAAGCAAATGAATTATTATTTCTTCATGTTTATGAATTTGATGAAGTGATGTTTCCAA
AGAACGTGAGGTGCTCTACTTGTGATTTAAGGAAACCAGCTCGATCCAAGCACTGCAGTGTGTGTAACTG
GTGTGTGCACCGTTTCGACCATCACTGTGTTTGGGTGAACAACTGCATCGGGGCCTGGAACATCAGGTAC
TTCCTCATCTACGTCTTGACCTTGACGGCCTCGGCTGCCACCGTCGCCATTGTGAGCACCACTTTTCTGG
TCCACTTGGTGGTGATGTCAGATTTATACCAGGAGACTTACATCGATGACCTTGGACACCTCCATGTTAT
GGACACGGTCTTTCTTATTCAGTACCTGTTCCTGACTTTTCCACGGATTGTCTTCATGCTGGGCTTTGTC
GTGGTTCTGAGCTTCCTCCTGGGTGGCTACCTGTTGTTTGTCCTGTATCTGGCGGCCACCAACCAGACTA
CTAACGAGTGGTACAGAGGTGACTGGGCCTGGTGCCAGCGTTGTCCCCTTGTGGCCTGGCCTCCGTCAGC
AGAGCCCCAAGTCCACCGGAACATTCACTCCCATGGGCTTCGGAGCAACCTTCAAGAGATCTTTCTACCT
GCCTTTCCATGTCATGAGAGGAAGAAACAAGAATGATTGCCAACTTTCTTGTACAAAGTTGGCATTATAA
GAAAGCATTGCTTATCAATTTGTTGCAACGAACAGGTCACTATCAGTCAAAATAAAATCATTATTTGCCA
TCCAGCTGATATCCCCTATAGTGAGTCGTATTACATGGTCATAGCTGTTTCCTGGCAGCTCTGGCCCGTG
TCTCAAAATCTCTGATGTTACATTGCACAAGATAAAAATATATCATCATGCCTCCTCTAGACCAGCCAGG
ACAGAAATGCCTCGACTTCGCTGCTACCCAAGGTTGCCGGGTGACGCACACCGTGGAAACGGATGAAGGC
ACGAACCCAGTGGACATAAGCCTGTTCGGTTCGTAAGCTGTAATGCAAGTAGCGTATGCGCTCACGCAAC
TGGTCCAGAACCTTGACCGAACGCAGCGGTGGTAACGGCGCAGTGGCGGTTTTCATGGCTTGTTATGACT
GTTTTTTTGGGGTACAGTCTATGCCTCGGGCATCCAAGCAGCAAGCGCGTTACGCCGTGGGTCGATGTTT
GATGTTATGGAGCAGCAACGATGTTACGCAGCAGGGCAGTCGCCCTAAAACAAAGTTAAACATTATGAGG
GAAGCGGTGATCGCCGAAGTATCGACTCAACTATCAGAGGTAGTTGGCGTCATCGAGCGCCATCTCGAAC
CGACGTTGCTGGCCGTACATTTGTACGGCTCCGCAGTGGATGGCGGCCTGAAGCCACACAGTGATATTGA
TTTGCTGGTTACGGTGACCGTAAGGCTTGATGAAACAACGCGGCGAGCTTTGATCAACGACCTTTTGGAA
ACTTCGGCTTCCCCTGGAGAGAGCGAGATTCTCCGCGCTGTAGAAGTCACCATTGTTGTGCACGACGACA
TCATTCCGTGGCGTTATCCAGCTAAGCGCGAACTGCAATTTGGAGAATGGCAGCGCAATGACATTCTTGC
AGGTATCTTCGAGCCAGCCACGATCGACATTGATCTGGCTATCTTGCTGACAAAAGCAAGAGAACATAGC
GTTGCCTTGGTAGGTCCAGCGGCGGAGGAACTCTTTGATCCGGTTCCTGAACAGGATCTATTTGAGGCGC
TAAATGAAACCTTAACGCTATGGAACTCGCCGCCCGACTGGGCTGGCGATGAGCGAAATGTAGTGCTTAC
GTTGTCCCGCATTTGGTACAGCGCAGTAACCGGCAAAATCGCGCCGAAGGATGTCGCTGCCGACTGGGCA
ATGGAGCGCCTGCCGGCCCAGTATCAGCCCGTCATACTTGAAGCTAGACAGGCTTATCTTGGACAAGAAG
AAGATCGCTTGGCCTCGCGCGCAGATCAGTTGGAAGAATTTGTCCACTACGTGAAAGGCGAGATCACCAA
GGTAGTCGGCAAATAACCCTCGAGCCACCCATGACCAAAATCCCTTAACGTGAGTTACGCGTCGTTCCAC
TGAGCGTCAGACCCCGTAGAAAAGATCAAAGGATCTTCTTGAGATCCTTTTTTTCTGCGCGTAATCTGCT
GCTTGCAAACAAAAAAACCACCGCTACCAGCGGTGGTTTGTTTGCCGGATCAAGAGCTACCAACTCTTTT
TCCGAAGGTAACTGGCTTCAGCAGAGCGCAGATACCAAATACTGTTCTTCTAGTGTAGCCGTAGTTAGGC
CACCACTTCAAGAACTCTGTAGCACCGCCTACATACCTCGCTCTGCTAATCCTGTTACCAGTGGCTGCTG
CCAGTGGCGATAAGTCGTGTCTTACCGGGTTGGACTCAAGACGATAGTTACCGGATAAGGCGCAGCGGTC
GGGCTGAACGGGGGGTTCGTGCACACAGCCCAGCTTGGAGCGAACGACCTACACCGAACTGAGATACCTA
CAGCGTGAGCTATGAGAAAGCGCCACGCTTCCCGAAGGGAGAAAGGCGGACAGGTATCCGGTAAGCGGCA
GGGTCGGAACAGGAGAGCGCACGAGGGAGCTTCCAGGGGGAAACGCCTGGTATCTTTATAGTCCTGTCGG
GTTTCGCCACCTCTGACTTGAGCGTCGATTTTTGTGATGCTCGTCAGGGGGGCGGAGCCTATGGAAAAAC
GCCAGCAACGCGGCCTTTTTACGGTTCCTGGCCTTTTGCTGGCCTTTTGCTCACATGTTCTTTCCTGCGT
TATCCCCTGATTCTGTGGATAACCGTATTACCGCCTTTGAGTGAGCTGATACCGCTCGCCGCAGCCGAAC
GACCGAGCGCAGCGAGTCAGTGAGCGAGGAAGCGGAAGAGCGCCCAATACGCAAACCGCCTCTCCCCGCG
CGTTGGCCGATTCATTAATGCAGCTGGCACGACAGGTTTCCCGACTGGAAAGCGGGCAGTGAGCGCAACG
CAATTAATACGCGTACCGCTAGCCAGGAAGAGTTTGTAGAAACGCAAAAAGGCCATCCGTCAGGATGGCC
TTCTGCTTAGTTTGATGCCTGGCAGTTTATGGCGGGCGTCCTGCCCGCCACCCTCCGGGCCGTTGCTTCA
CAACGTTCAAATCCGCTCCCGGCGGATTTGTCCTACTCAGGAGAGCGTTCACCGACAAACAACAGATAAA
ACGAAAGGCCCAGTCTTCCGACTGAGCCTTTCGTTTTATTTGATGCCT
Features (pLannotate 1.2.2; 12 found; start..end, strand, type, name):
     38..74      -  CDS            lacZα (fragment): LacZα fragment of β-galactosidase; lacZ fragment
     91..186     +  protein_bind   attL3: mutant version of attL; recombination site for the Gateway® LR reaction LR Clonase™
    192..1223    +  CDS            ZDHHC4: ZDHC4_HUMAN - Also known as ZNF374. Experimental evidence at protein level: Swiss-Prot protein existence level 1. Palmitoyltransferase that could catalyze the addition of palmitate onto protein substrates including the D(2) dopamine receptor DRD2. From Homo sapiens (Human).
   1231..1326    -  protein_bind   attL3: mutant version of attL; recombination site for the Gateway® LR reaction LR Clonase™
   1345..1363    -  promoter       T7 promoter: promoter for bacteriophage T7 RNA polymerase
   1553..1576    +  promoter       Pc promoter (fragment): intI1 (promoter lies within the coding sequence); class 1 integron promoter
   1752..1808    +  CDS            GmR (fragment): gentamycin acetyltransferase; aacC1; confers resistance to gentamycin
   1815..2606    +  CDS            SmR: aminoglycoside adenylyltransferase (Murphy, 1985); aadA; confers resistance to spectinomycin and streptomycin
   2699..3287    +  rep_origin     ori: high-copy-number ColE1/pMB1/pBR322/pUC origin of replication
   3470..3562    +  CDS            lacI (fragment): lac repressor; lacI; The lac repressor binds to the lac operator to inhibit transcription in E. coli. This inhibition can be relieved by adding lactose or isopropyl-β-D-thiogalactopyranoside (IPTG).
   3617..3644    -  terminator     rrnB T2 terminator: transcription terminator T2 from the E. coli rrnB gene
   3776..3819    +  terminator     rrnB T1 terminator: Escherichia coli rrnB; transcription terminator T1 from the E. coli rrnB gene
