[The description below was written by a language model from this plasmid's Addgene catalogue record and pLannotate feature annotations shown in this document.]
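Description:
pDONR223_ZDHHC4_WT is a Gateway entry clone built on the Invitrogen pDONR223 backbone, carrying the wild-type human ZDHHC4 open reading frame (also known as ZNF374) as part of the Target Accelerator Plasmid Collection. It is a small bacterial plasmid of about 3.8 kb, propagated in E. coli from a high-copy ColE1/pUC-type origin and selected with spectinomycin through the aadA aminoglycoside adenylyltransferase gene (SmR). This gene sits downstream of a fragment of the class 1 integron Pc promoter and a remnant of a gentamicin resistance gene. Short lacZα and lacI fragments are also annotated as backbone remnants, and rrnB T1 and T2 terminators lie upstream of the cloning region, where they help insulate the insert from read-through transcription.

The ZDHHC4 coding sequence, roughly 1 kb, encodes a DHHC-family palmitoyltransferase that adds palmitate to protein substrates. It is flanked on both sides by attL recombination sites. The automated annotation labels both as the attL3 variant, but it does not say which attL variants they really are. No promoter drives the insert; a T7 promoter lies just outside the downstream attL site, oriented back toward the insert on the reverse strand. The clone is in the "closed" configuration, with a stop codon immediately after the ORF, so transfer into a destination vector yields native or N-terminally tagged protein rather than C-terminal fusions. M13 primer sites flank the cassette for sequence verification.

The plasmid is not an expression construct itself. It serves as a shuttle from which LR Clonase recombination moves ZDHHC4 into expression destination vectors. Within this collection it provides the wild-type reference for functional comparison with cancer-associated variant alleles.
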