Addgene plasmid #81831: pDONR223_ZDHHC4_WT
Purpose: Gateway Donor vector containing ZDHHC4 , part of the Target Accelerator Plasmid Collection.
Depositing lab: Jesse Boehm & William Hahn & David Root. Depositing organization: Broad Institute. Publication: Systematic Functional Interrogation of Rare Cancer Variants Identifies Oncogenic Alleles. Kim E, Ilic N, Shrestha Y, Zou L, Kamburov A, Zhu C, Yang X, Lubonja R, Tran N, Nguyen C, Lawrence MS, Piccioni F, Bagul M, Doench JG, Chouinard CR, Wu X, Hogstrom L, Natoli T, Tamayo P, Horn H, Corsello SM, Lage K, Root DE, Subramanian A, Golub TR, Getz G, Boehm JS, Hahn WC. Cancer Discov. 2016 Jul;6(7):714-26. doi: 10.1158/2159-8290.CD-16-0160. Epub 2016 May 4. PubMed 27147599.
Backbone
  Vector backbone: pDONR223
  Backbone manufacturer: Invitrogen
  Backbone size w/o insert (bp): 2790
  Vector type: Gateway Entry vector
Growth in bacteria
  Bacterial resistance: Spectinomycin, 50 μg/mL
  Growth temperature: 37°C
  Growth strain: DH5alpha
  Copy number: High Copy
Gene/Insert
  Gene/Insert name: ZDHHC4
  Species: H. sapiens (human)
  Mutation: WT
  GenBank ID: NM_018106.3
  Entrez Gene: ZDHHC4 (a.k.a. ZNF374)
  Promoter: None
  Cloning method: Gateway Cloning
  Sequencing primers: 5′ M13pUC-fwd; 3′ M13-Rev
Terms and licenses: Academic/Nonprofit Terms; Industry Terms: Not Available to Industry
Depositor comments: Closed state: stop codon immediately follows insert
How to cite: pDONR223_ZDHHC4_WT was a gift from Jesse Boehm & William Hahn & David Root (Addgene plasmid # 81831 ; http://n2t.net/addgene:81831 ; RRID:Addgene_81831)
