>Addgene plasmid #81831 | pDONR223_ZDHHC4_WT | depositor partial sequence | sequence record 155150 | Insert sequence
ATGGACTTTCTGGTCCTCTTCTTGTTCTACCTGGCTTCGGTGCTGATGGGTCTTGTTCTTATCTGCGTCT
GCTCGAAAACCCATAGCTTGAAAGGCCTGGCCAGGGGAGGAGCACAGATATTTTCCTGTATAATTCCAGA
ATGTCTTCAGAGAGCCGTGCATGGATTGCTTCATTACCTTTTCCATACGAGAAACCACACCTTCATTGTC
CTGCACCTGGTCTTGCAAGGGATGGTTTATACTGAGTACACCTGGGAAGTATTTGGCTACTGTCAGGAGC
TGGAGTTGTCCTTGCATTACCTTCTTCTGCCCTATCTGCTGCTAGGTGTAAACCTGTTTTTTTTCACCCT
GACTTGTGGAACCAATCCTGGCATTATAACAAAAGCAAATGAATTATTATTTCTTCATGTTTATGAATTT
GATGAAGTGATGTTTCCAAAGAACGTGAGGTGCTCTACTTGTGATTTAAGGAAACCAGCTCGATCCAAGC
ACTGCAGTGTGTGTAACTGGTGTGTGCACCGTTTCGACCATCACTGTGTTTGGGTGAACAACTGCATCGG
GGCCTGGAACATCAGGTACTTCCTCATCTACGTCTTGACCTTGACGGCCTCGGCTGCCACCGTCGCCATT
GTGAGCACCACTTTTCTGGTCCACTTGGTGGTGATGTCAGATTTATACCAGGAGACTTACATCGATGACC
TTGGACACCTCCATGTTATGGACACGGTCTTTCTTATTCAGTACCTGTTCCTGACTTTTCCACGGATTGT
CTTCATGCTGGGCTTTGTCGTGGTTCTGAGCTTCCTCCTGGGTGGCTACCTGTTGTTTGTCCTGTATCTG
GCGGCCACCAACCAGACTACTAACGAGTGGTACAGAGGTGACTGGGCCTGGTGCCAGCGTTGTCCCCTTG
TGGCCTGGCCTCCGTCAGCAGAGCCCCAAGTCCACCGGAACATTCACTCCCATGGGCTTCGGAGCAACCT
TCAAGAGATCTTTCTACCTGCCTTTCCATGTCATGAGAGGAAGAAACAAGAA
